Addgene plasmid #227388: miRFP670-TRF1
Purpose: Label telomere, no adhesion
Depositing lab: Clifford Brangwynne. Depositing organization: Princeton University. Publication: Condensate interfacial forces reposition DNA loci and probe chromatin viscoelasticity. Strom AR, Kim Y, Zhao H, Chang YC, Orlovsky ND, Kosmrlj A, Storm C, Brangwynne CP. Cell. 2024 Aug 14:S0092-8674(24)00828-6. doi: 10.1016/j.cell.2024.07.034. PubMed 39168125.
Backbone
  Vector backbone: FM5
  Vector type: Lentiviral
Growth in bacteria
  Bacterial resistance: Ampicillin, 100 μg/mL
  Growth temperature: 37°C
  Growth strain: NEB Stable
  Copy number: Unknown
Gene/Insert
  Gene/Insert name: Telomeric miRFP
  Species: H. sapiens (human)
  Entrez Gene: TERF1 (a.k.a. PIN2, TRBF1, TRF, TRF1, hTRF1-AS, t-TRF1)
  Cloning method: Golden Gate
Terms and licenses: Academic/Nonprofit Terms; Industry Terms: Not Available to Industry
How to cite: miRFP670-TRF1 was a gift from Clifford Brangwynne (Addgene plasmid # 227388 ; http://n2t.net/addgene:227388 ; RRID:Addgene_227388)
