[The description below was written by a language model from this plasmid's Addgene catalogue record and pLannotate feature annotations shown in this document.]
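Description:
miRFP670-TRF1 is an HIV-1-based lentiviral transfer plasmid built on the FM5 backbone (about 11.5 kb) for expressing a near-infrared fluorescent fusion to the human telomere-binding protein TRF1 (TERF1). It is propagated in E. coli through a high-copy ColE1/pUC-type origin with ampicillin selection via β-lactamase. The backbone also carries an f1 origin and a bleomycin/Zeocin resistance gene under tandem SV40 and EM7 promoters. This cassette lies outside the LTR-flanked region, so it would not be transferred with the packaged genome.

The viral genome is transcribed from a CMV enhancer/promoter fused to a truncated 5' LTR. That arrangement is typical of Tat-independent, third-generation-style vectors. Downstream come the Ψ packaging signal with a partial gag sequence, the Rev response element for nuclear export of the unspliced RNA, and the cPPT/CTS element that aids nuclear import in transduced cells. The internal expression cassette uses the human ubiquitin C promoter to drive the payload. Despite the construct's name, the annotated order places the TERF1 coding sequence immediately after the promoter, with the miRFP670 open reading frame following it. This suggests the fluorescent protein sits at the C-terminal end of TRF1, although the table does not describe the linker or confirm a continuous reading frame. A WPRE follows to enhance transcript stability and expression, then a truncated 3' LTR and a bGH polyadenylation signal.

Because TRF1 is a shelterin component that binds double-stranded TTAGGG repeats, the fusion marks telomeres in a far-red channel in live human cells. The stated purpose is to "label telomere, no adhesion". This implies a labelling-only control, lacking any condensate-adhesion module, for experiments on how condensates reposition genomic loci.
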