Features (pLannotate 1.2.2; 32 found; start..end, strand, type, name):
      1..589     +  rep_origin     ori: high-copy-number ColE1/pMB1/pBR322/pUC origin of replication
    772..864     +  CDS            lacI (fragment): lac repressor; lacI; The lac repressor binds to the lac operator to inhibit transcription in E. coli. This inhibition can be relieved by adding lactose or isopropyl-β-D-thiogalactopyranoside (IPTG).
    877..898     +  protein_bind   CAP binding site: CAP binding activates transcription in the presence of cAMP. E. coli catabolite activator protein
    913..943     +  promoter       lac promoter: promoter for the E. coli lac operon
    947..969     +  protein_bind   lac operator (fragment): The lac repressor binds to the lac operator to inhibit transcription in E. coli. This inhibition can be relieved by adding lactose or isopropyl-β-D-thiogalactopyranoside (IPTG). lac repressor encoded by lacI
   1040..1161    -  polyA_signal   SV40 poly(A) signal: SV40 polyadenylation signal
   1156..1281    -  CDS            ble (fragment): BLE_KLEPN - Experimental evidence at protein level: Swiss-Prot protein existence level 1. Binding protein with a strong affinity to the bleomycin family of antibiotics. Binds to CL990; an antimitotic-antibiotic compound. From Klebsiella pneumoniae.
   1291..1665    -  CDS            BleoR: antibiotic-binding protein; Sh ble from Streptoalloteichus hindustanus; confers resistance to bleomycin, phleomycin, and Zeocin™
   1684..1731    -  promoter       EM7 promoter: synthetic bacterial promoter&nbsp
   1779..2108    -  promoter       SV40 promoter: SV40 enhancer and early promoter
   2122..2550    -  rep_origin     f1 ori (sequence partly withheld): f1 bacteriophage origin of replication; arrow indicates direction of (+) strand synthesis
   2571..2592    -  promoter       SV40 promoter (fragment): SV40 enhancer and early promoter
   2596..2820    -  polyA_signal   bGH poly(A) signal: bovine growth hormone polyadenylation signal
   2852..3032    -  LTR            5' LTR (truncated): truncated 5' long terminal repeat (LTR) from HIV-1
   3039..3620    -  CDS            nef (fragment): NEF_HV1H2 - Experimental evidence at protein level: Swiss-Prot protein existence level 1. Extracellular Nef protein targets CD4(+) T-lymphocytes for apoptosis by interacting with CXCR4 surface receptors. From Human immunodeficiency virus type 1 group M subtype B (isolate HXB2) (HIV-1).
   3557..4145    -  misc_feature   WPRE: woodchuck hepatitis virus posttranscriptional regulatory element
   4145..4169    -  misc_feature   MCS (fragment): pBluescript multiple cloning site
   4208..5155    -  CDS            ORF frame 1: bright monomeric near-infrared fluorescent protein engineered from a bacterial phytochrome, with an emission maximum of 670 nm (Shcherbakova et al., 2016)
   5180..6496    -  CDS            TERF1: TERF1_HUMAN - Also known as PIN2, TRBF1, TRF, TRF1. Experimental evidence at protein level: Swiss-Prot protein existence level 1. Binds the telomeric double-stranded 5'-TTAGGG-3' repeat and negatively regulates telomere length. Involved in the regulation of the mitotic spindle. Component of the shelterin complex (telosome) that is involved in the regulation of telomere length and protection. Shelterin associates with arrays of double-stranded 5'-TTAGGG-3' repeats added by telomerase and protects chromosome ends; without its protective activity, telomeres are no longer hidden from the DNA damag
   6508..6535    +  misc_feature   MCS (fragment): pUC18/19 multiple cloning site
   6546..7757    -  promoter       UbC promoter: human ubiquitin C promoter
   7822..7939    -  misc_feature   cPPT/CTS: central polypurine tract and central termination sequence of HIV-1
   7989..8089    -  CDS            Rev (fragment): human immunodeficiency virus 1 (HIV-1) Rev protein; rev; enhances nuclear export of unspliced and incompletely spliced viral mRNAs
   8466..8699    -  misc_feature   RRE: The Rev response element (RRE) of HIV-1 allows for Rev-dependent mRNA export from the nucleus to the cytoplasm.
   8845..9208    -  CDS            HIV-1 gag (fragment): gag protein from human immunodeficiency virus 1; gag
   9192..9317    -  misc_feature   HIV-1 Ψ: packaging signal of human immunodeficiency virus type 1
   9364..9544    -  LTR            5' LTR (truncated): truncated 5' long terminal repeat (LTR) from HIV-1
   9562..9761    -  promoter       CMV promoter: human cytomegalovirus (CMV) immediate early promoter
   9762..10141   -  enhancer       CMV enhancer: human cytomegalovirus immediate early enhancer
  10296..10348   +  misc_feature   bom (fragment): basis of mobility region from pBR322
  10407..10511   +  promoter       AmpR promoter: bla
  10512..11372   +  CDS            AmpR: β-lactamase; bla; confers resistance to ampicillin, carbenicillin, and related antibiotics
>Addgene plasmid #227388 | miRFP670-TRF1 | addgene full sequence | sequence record 450150 | Addgene NGS Result
TTGAGATCCTTTTTTTCTGCGCGTAATCTGCTGCTTGCAAACAAAAAAACCACCGCTACCAGCGGTGGTT
TGTTTGCCGGATCAAGAGCTACCAACTCTTTTTCCGAAGGTAACTGGCTTCAGCAGAGCGCAGATACCAA
ATACTGTTCTTCTAGTGTAGCCGTAGTTAGGCCACCACTTCAAGAACTCTGTAGCACCGCCTACATACCT
CGCTCTGCTAATCCTGTTACCAGTGGCTGCTGCCAGTGGCGATAAGTCGTGTCTTACCGGGTTGGACTCA
AGACGATAGTTACCGGATAAGGCGCAGCGGTCGGGCTGAACGGGGGGTTCGTGCACACAGCCCAGCTTGG
AGCGAACGACCTACACCGAACTGAGATACCTACAGCGTGAGCTATGAGAAAGCGCCACGCTTCCCGAAGG
GAGAAAGGCGGACAGGTATCCGGTAAGCGGCAGGGTCGGAACAGGAGAGCGCACGAGGGAGCTTCCAGGG
GGAAACGCCTGGTATCTTTATAGTCCTGTCGGGTTTCGCCACCTCTGACTTGAGCGTCGATTTTTGTGAT
GCTCGTCAGGGGGGCGGAGCCTATGGAAAAACGCCAGCAACGCGGCCTTTTTACGGTTCCTGGCCTTTTG
CTGGCCTTTTGCTCACATGTTCTTTCCTGCGTTATCCCCTGATTCTGTGGATAACCGTATTACCGCCTTT
GAGTGAGCTGATACCGCTCGCCGCAGCCGAACGACCGAGCGCAGCGAGTCAGTGAGCGAGGAAGCGGAAG
AGCGCCCAATACGCAAACCGCCTCTCCCCGCGCGTTGGCCGATTCATTAATGCAGCTGGCACGACAGGTT
TCCCGACTGGAAAGCGGGCAGTGAGCGCAACGCAATTAATGTGAGTTAGCTCACTCATTAGGCACCCCAG
GCTTTACACTTTATGCTTCCGGCTCGTATGTTGTGTGGAATTGTGAGCGGATAACAATTTCACACAGGAA
ACAGCTATGACCATGATTACGCCAAGCTCTAGCTAGAGGTCGACGGTATACAGACATGATAAGATACATT
GATGAGTTTGGACAAACCACAACTAGAATGCAGTGAAAAAAATGCTTTATTTGTGAAATTTGTGATGCTA
TTGCTTTATTTGTAACCATTATAAGCTGCAATAAACAAGTTGGGGTGGGCGAAGAACTCCAGCATGAGAT
CCCCGCGCTGGAGGATCATCCAGCCGGCGTCCCGGAAAACGATTCCGAAGCCCAACCTTTCATAGAAGGC
GGCGGTGGAATCGAAATCTCGTAGCACGTGTCAGTCCTGCTCCTCGGCCACGAAGTGCACGCAGTTGCCG
GCCGGGTCGCGCAGGGCGAACTCCCGCCCCCACGGCTGCTCGCCGATCTCGGTCATGGCCGGCCCGGAGG
CGTCCCGGAAGTTCGTGGACACGACCTCCGACCACTCGGCGTACAGCTCGTCCAGGCCGCGCACCCACAC
CCAGGCCAGGGTGTTGTCCGGCACCACCTGGTCCTGGACCGCGCTGATGAACAGGGTCACGTCGTCCCGG
ACCACACCGGCGAAGTCGTCCTCCACGAAGTCCCGGGAGAACCCGAGCCGGTCGGTCCAGAACTCGACCG
CTCCGGCGACGTCGCGCGCGGTGAGCACCGGAACGGCACTGGTCAACTTGGCCATGGTTTAGTTCCTCAC
CTTGTCGTATTATACTATGCCGATATACTATGCCGATGATTAATTGTCAACACGTGCTGATCAGATCCGA
AAATGGATATACAAGCTCCCGGGAGCTTTTTGCAAAAGCCTAGGCCTCCAAAAAAGCCTCCTCACTACTT
CTGGAATAGCTCAGAGGCAGAGGCGGCCTCGGCCTCTGCATAAATAAAAAAAATTAGTCAGCCATGGGGC
GGAGAATGGGCGGAACTGGGCGGAGTTAGGGGCGGGATGGGCGGAGTTAGGGGCGGGACTATGGTTGCTG
ACTAATTGAGATGCATGCTTTGCATACTTCTGCCTGCTGGGGAGCCTGGGGACTTTCCACACCTGGTTGC
TGACTAATTGAGATGCATGCTTTGCATACTTCTGCCTGCTGGGGAGCCTGGGGACTTTCCACACCCTAAC
TGACACACATTCCACAGAATTAATTCGCGTTAAATTTTTGTTAAATCAGCTCATTTTTTAACCAATAGGC
CGAAATCGGCAAAATCCCTTATAAATCAAAAGAATAGACCGAGATAGGGT
[37 nt withheld, positions 2221-2257]
AAAGAACGTGGACTCCAACGTCAAAGG
[49 nt withheld, positions 2285-2333]
T
[91 nt withheld, positions 2335-2425]
G
[124 nt withheld, positions 2427-2550]
GGGGATACCCCCTAGAGCCCCAGCTGGTTCTTTCCGCCTCAGAAGCCATAGAGCCCACCGCATCCCCAGC
ATGCCTGCTATTGTCTTCCCAATCCTCCCCCTTGCTGTCCTGCCCCACCCCACCCCCCAGAATAGAATGA
CACCTACTCAGACAATGCGATGCAATTTCCTCATTTTATTAGGAAAGGACAGTGGGAGTGGCACCTTCCA
GGGTCAAGGAAGGCACGGGGGAGGGGCAAACAACAGATGGCTGGCAACTAGAAGGCACAGTCGAGGCTGA
TCAGCGGGTTTAAACGGGCCCTGCTAGAGATTTTCCACACTGACTAAAAGGGTCTGAGGGATCTCTAGTT
ACCAGAGTCACACAACAGACGGGCACACACTACTTGAAGCACTCAAGGCAAGCTTTATTGAGGCTTAAGC
AGTGGGTTCCCTAGTTAGCCAGAGAGCTCCCAGGCTCAGATCTGGTCTAACCAGAGAGACCCAGTACAGT
CCGGATGCAGCTCTCGGGCCATGTGATGAAATGCTAGGCGGCTGTCAAACCTCCACTCTAATACTTCTCT
CTCCGGGTCATCCATCCCATGCAGGCTCACAGGGTGTAACAAGCGGGTGTTCTCTCCTTCATTGGCTTCT
TCTACCTTCTCTTGCTCAACTGGTACTAGCTTGTAGCACCATCCAAAGGTCAGTGGATATCTGATCCCTG
GCCCTGGTGTGTAGTTCTGCCAATCAGGGAAGTAGCCTTGTGTGTGGTAGATCCACAGATCAAGGATATC
TTGTCTTCGTTGGGAGTGAATTAGCCCTTCCAGTCCCCCCTTTTCTTTTAAAAAGTGGCTAAGATCTACA
GCTGCCTTGTAAGTCATTGGTCTTAAAGGTACCTGAGGTGTGACTGGAAAACCCACCTCCTCCTCCTCTT
GTGCTTCTAGCCAGGCACAATCAGCATTGGTAGCTGCTGTATTGCTACTTGTGATTGCTCCATGTTTTTC
TAGGTCTCGAGGTCGACGGTATCGATGCGGGGAGGCGGCCCAAAGGGAGATCCGACTCGTCTGAGGGCGA
AGGCGAAGACGCGGAAGAGGCCGCAGAGCCGGCAGCAGGCCGCGGGAAGGAAGGTCCGCTGGATTGAGGG
CCGAAGGGACGTAGCAGAAGGACGTCCCGCGCAGAATCCAGGTGGCAACACAGGCGAGCAGCCAAGGAAA
GGACGATGATTTCCCCGACAACACCACGGAATTGTCAGTGCCCAACAGCCGAGCCCCTGTCCAGCAGCGG
GCAAGGCAGGCGGCGATGAGTTCCGCCGTGGCAATAGGGAGGGGGAAAGCGAAAGTCCCGGAAAGGAGCT
GACAGGTGGTGGCAATGCCCCAACCAGTGGGGGTTGCGTCAGCAAACACAGTGCACACCACGCCACGTTG
CCTGACAACGGGCCACAACTCCTCATAAAGAGACAGCAACCAGGATTTATACAAGGAGGAGAAAATGAAA
GCCATACGGGAAGCAATAGCATGATACAAAGGCATTAAAGCAGCGTATCCACATAGCGTAAAAGGAGCAA
CATAGTTAAGAATACCAGTCAATCTTTCACAAATTTTGTAATCCAGAGGTTGATTATCGATAAGCTTGAT
ATCGAATTCTAGAGTCGCGGCCGCTTTACTTGTACGATCCCGGCGCGTTAGCTCTCAAGCGCGGTGATCC
GCGTCGCGATCCTTTCGGCGAGCCGTTTGCAGATCGCCCGCAGCTCGAAACGGATGAAGCGCGGCAGATA
ATGGTGACAGACAACCAGGCCCCACAGCTTGCCGCCGACCACCAGCGACACCGCCAGGGTGGCGCGCACG
CCCATGTCCTTCAGGAACTGCAGATGGCACGGCGACATCGAGCGCAGGAAGCAGCCCGACATGTCGAGAT
CGCGCCCGGTCAGCGGCGACAGCCGCGGCTCCAGCGGCACCGGCTGATAGGTGACGTCGACCAGCACGCG
GACGCGCTGCCGCACGTACAGCTGCCGCGCCATCTGCGGGACAGTCGACGACGGATAGCGGTTGCCGAAA
TAGGATTCGAGCCCAGGCACATGGCACTCGGAGAATACCAGGCCGTGGCCTTGCTCATCGAAACGATACA
CCATCACCCGGTCGTAGCCGGTGCACTGCTGAAACAGCAGCACGGTGTCATCGCACAGCGCGCGCAGTGA
ACCCGCCGTGCGGATCCGCTCCAGCGCCGGCGCCAGCGTGCCTGACAGATCGATCGACGGGCCGGCACGT
TCGAGTTCGATGATCAGCCCGCCTTCCGGAGGCCGATGCATCAGACCGCAGTACTCCGTAGAGGGATTGC
CGATCCGGCAGCGCACCGCGACCGGCATGCCTTCGGCGGTGGGATCGAGATGCGGCAGGATCTTGATCAA
CAGATCGCCGTCGATCTCGGCGAGCGGAACGCCGAGTACGCTTCCGAGATTCAGAAATTCCGCGGCGTTG
GCGCTGGCCTGGATGACGCGATGATCATGTTCGCTGACGACCAGAAGCGCGCCATGCGGCTGGATCGAGC
CGGCGAGGTGGATCTCTTCATGTTCGCAATTCGAATGAGAGGCGGTCCCGAATGCGGGGCTGCCAGAGGC
ATGACCTGCTACCATACTGCCGCTACCACTACCGCTAGAGTCTTCGCTGTCTGAGGAAATCAGTTTTAGT
TTCTTCATGGTCCTCCATCTGTCTTTTAACATGACACTTGTCCGGTTGTTGAATTTATAATGCAACAGTA
TTTTAGACCAGTTTCCCTCTCCATATTTCCTCACGCCAGATCTCAAATTCTTGTCTTCTTCCCAAAGCCA
TGCCTGTCTTTTTCTAGCTCGATGTTTTTCAGGAGTTACCGGCTGACTCTTTGAAACAGGTATTCTGCTT
TCAGTGGCTCTTCTGCTTTCTTTTTTCTTTTTTGTACTTTGAGGAGTTCCTACTCTTCTTTCTTTCTTAT
TAAGGTCTTGTTGCTGGGTTCCATGTTGCAACTTAGATAAGAAAAGATTCTTGTGAGACCTCAATAAGGA
TACTGTACCCTCTGAGGATTCAGTTACCGCAGACTGTTTGTCACTAACACTTTTTCTTGTATCCAAATTA
GCTTCAGTTTCCATTTCAACATCATTACCACTAGGTTTATCTTGAGAAGTTATTGTTCTTGTCCTTTTGC
TTTCTACTACTTTTGCCGCTGCCTTCATTAGAAAGGTTGATGATTTTTCACTTAGCACATAATTCACATA
ACTCTTAATTTTCTCCATCATGTGGTTGTAGCTGAAGTGTTGAAAAAAGGAATGAAATGTATCTTTCTGA
GAGATTATCATAAGCAATTTGCTTTTGAAAGGCATATGAGAATTTGGATCACCAAATATTCTTTCAAAGA
CTTCTTCTGCTTCTTTAAAGTTGCCATTTTCCATACAAACAGCTATAGCCTGAATTTTAATTAAATTCTG
TATTTCTTCATGAAGTTTGTCATGTTCCTTTTCAATTGAACCCCAAATCATCAGGGCTGATTCCAAGGGT
GTAATTCGTTCATCATTTTCAAACTGTGCATCAAGGGTTTTTCCTGCTGCAATTCTTGTCAAAAACTGAC
ATATGTATATCGTTCTCAACTGGCAAGCTGTTAGACTGGATAGTCCATGAATAATAGCCTCTGCGCTGTT
GCGGGTCCTGCGGAAGTCCTCGGAGCGGCCGTCGCGGAAAGCTCGGCAAAGAGAGAGGCAGAGGAAATCG
AGCATCCAGCCGGCAGCCACGGCCTCGGCCTCGGCCACCAGGCCCGCGTCCTCCTCCTCCTCCTCCTCCT
CCTCGGGGGCCCCCACCTGCACCTGGCACTCGAGCAGTTCCTGGCATTCGAACTGCTCCTCGTCGTTTCT
CTCTGTTTCTGCCATCTGCTCCTCAGTAGGGTCGGCATCCCTACCATCCGCACAGCCCCGCGGGCTCGGG
GCCGCTGAGGAAACATCCTCCGCCATGGTGCTAGCTACCGGTGATCCTCTAGAGTCGACCTGCAGCCCAA
GCTTCGTCTAACAAAAAAGCCAAAAACGGCCAGAATTTAGCGGACAATTTACTAGTCTAACACTGAAAAT
TACATATTGACCCAAATGATTACATTTCAAAAGGTGCCTAAAAAACTTCACAAAACACACTCGCCAACCC
CGAGCGCATAGTTCAAAACCGGAGCTTCAGCTACTTAAGAAGATAGGTACATAAAACCGACCAAAGAAAC
TGACGCCTCACTTATCCCTCCCCTCACCAGAGGTCCGGCGCCTGTCGATTCAGGAGAGCCTACCCTAGGC
CCGAACCCTGCGTCCTGCGACGGAGAAAAGCCTACCGCACACCTACCGGCAGGTGGCCCCACCCTGCATT
ATAAGCCAACAGAACGGGTGACGTCACGACACGACGAGGGCGCGCGCTCCCAAAGGTACGGGTGCACTGC
CCAACGGCACCGCCATAACTGCCGCCCCCGCAACAGACGACAAACCGAGTTCTCCAGTCAGTGACAAACT
TCACGTCAGGGTCCCCAGATGGTGCCCCAGCCCATCTCACCCGAATAAGAGCTTTCCCGCATTAGCGAAG
GCCTCAAGACCTTGGGTTCTTGCCGCCCACCATGCCCCCCACCTTGTTTCAACGACCTCACAGCCCGCCT
CACAAGCGTCTTCCATTCAAGACTCGGGAACAGCCGCCATTTTGCTGCGCTCCCCCCAACCCCCAGTTCA
GGGCAACCTTGCTCGCGGACCCAGACTACAGCCCTTGGCGGTCTCTCCACACGCTTCCGTCCCACCGAGC
GGCCCGGCGGCCACGAAAGCCCCGGCCAGCCCAGCAGCCCGCTACTCACCAAGTGACGATCACAGCGATC
CACAAACAAGAACCGCGACCCAAATCCCGGCTGCGACGGAACTAGCTGTGCCACACCCGGCGCGTCCTTA
TATAATCATCGGCGTTCACCGCCCCACGGAGATCCCTCCGCAGAATCGCCGAGAAGGGACTACTTTTCCT
CGCCTGTTCCGCTCTCTGGAAAGAAAACCAGTGCCCTAGAGTCACCCAAGTCCCGTCCTAAAATGTCCTT
CTGCTGATACTGGGGTTCTAAGGCCGAGTCTTATGAGCAGCGGGCCGCTGTCCTGAGCGTCCGGGCGGAA
GGATCAGGACGCTCGCTGCGCCCTTCGTCTGACGTGGCAGCGCTCGCCGTGAGGAGGGGGGCGCCCGCGG
GAGGCGCCAAAACCCGGCGCGGAGGCCAGATCTGGAGCCGACACGGGTTAATTAACCAAACTGGATCTCT
GCTGTCCCTGTAATAAACCCGAAAATTTTGAATTTTTGTAATTTGTTTTTGTAATTCTTTAGTTTGTATG
TCTGTTGCTATTATGTCTACTATTCTTTCCCCTGCACTGTACCCCCCAATCCCCCCTTTTCTTTTAAAAT
TGTGGATGAATACTGCCATTTGTCTGCAGAATTGGCGCACGCAGTGCCGATCCGTTCACTAATCGAATGG
ATCTGTCTCTGTCTCTCTCTCCACCTTCTTCTTCTATTCCTTCGGGCCTGTCGGGTCCCCTCGGGGTTGG
GAGGTGGGTCTGAAACGATAATGGTGAATATCCCTGCCTAACTCTATTCACTATAGAAAGTACAGCAAAA
ACTATTCTTAAACCTACCAAGCCTCCTACTATCATTATGAATAATTTTATATACCACAGCCAATTTGTTA
TGTTAAACCAATTCCACAAACTTGCCCATTTATCTAATTCCAATAATTCTTGTTCATTCTTTTCTTGCTG
GTTTTGCGATTCTTCAATTAAGGAGTGTATTAAGCTTGTGTAATTGTTAATTTCTCTGTCCCACTCCATC
CAGGTCGTGTGATTCCAAATCTGTTCCAGAGATTTATTACTCCAACTAGCATTCCAAGGCACAGCAGTGG
TGCAAATGAGTTTTCCAGAGCAACCCCAAATCCCCAGGAGCTGTTGATCCTTTAGGTATCTTTCCACAGC
CAGGATTCTTGCCTGGAGCTGCTTGATGCCCCAGACTGTGAGTTGCAACAGATGCTGTTGCGCCTCAATA
GCCCTCAGCAAATTGTTCTGCTGCTGCACTATACCAGACAATAATTGTCTGGCCTGTACCGTCAGCGTCA
TTGACGCTGCGCCCATAGTGCTTCCTGCTGCTCCCAAGAACCCAAGGAACAAAGCTCCTATTCCCACTGC
TCTTTTTTCTCTCTGCACCACTCTTCTCTTTGCCTTGGTGGGTGCTACTCCTAATGGTTCAATTTTTACT
ACTTTATATTTATATAATTCACTTCTCCAATTGTCCCTCATATCTCCTCCTCCAGGTCTGAAGATCAGCG
GCCGCTTGCTGTGCGGTGGTCTTACTTTTGTTTTGCTCTTCCTCTATCTTGTCTAAAGCTTCCTTGGTGT
CTTTTATCTCTATCCTTTGATGCACACAATAGAGGGTTGCTACTGTATTATATAATGATCTAAGTTCTTC
TGATCCTGTCTGAAGGGATGGTTGTAGCTGTCCCAGTATTTGTCTACAGCCTTCTGATGTTTCTAACAGG
CCAGGATTAACTGCGAATCGTTCTAGCTCCCTGCTTGCCCATACTATATGTTTTAATTTATATTTTTTCT
TTCCCCCTGGCCTTAACCGAATTTTTTCCCATCGCGATCTAATTCTCCCCCGCTTAATACTGACGCTCTC
GCACCCATCTCTCTCCTTCTAGCCTCCGCTAGTCAAAATTTTTGGCGTACTCACCAGTCGCCGCCCCTCG
CCTCTTGCCGTGCGCGCTTCAGCAAGCCGAGTCCTGCGTCGAGAGAGCTCCTCTGGTTTCCCTTTCGCTT
TCAAGTCCCTGTTCGGGCGCCACTGCTAGAGATTTTCCACACTGACTAAAAGGGTCTGAGGGATCTCTAG
TTACCAGAGTCACACAACAGACGGGCACACACTACTTGAAGCACTCAAGGCAAGCTTTATTGAGGCTTAA
GCAGTGGGTTCCCTAGTTAGCCAGAGAGCTCCCAGGCTCAGATCTGGTCTAACCAGAGAGACCCAGTACA
GGCAAAACGCGCTGCTTATATAGACCTCCCACCGTACACGCCTACCGCCCATTTGCGTCAATGGGGCGGA
GTTGTTACGACATTTTGGAAAGTCCCGTTGATTTTGGTGCCAAAACAAACTCCCATTGACGTCAATGGGG
TGGAGACTTGGAAATCCCCGTGAGTCAAACCGCTATCCACGCCCATTGATGTACTGCCAAAACCGCATCA
CCATGGTAATAGCGATGACTAATACGTAGATGTACTGCCAAGTAGGAAAGTCCCATAAGGTCATGTACTG
GGCATAATGCCAGGCGGGCCATTTACCGTCATTGACGTCAATAGGGGGCGTACTTGGCATATGATACACT
TGATGTACTGCCAAGTGGGCAGTTTACCGTAAATACTCCACCCATTGACGTCAATGGAAAGTCCCTATTG
GCGTTACTATGGGAACATACGTCATTATTGACGTCAATGGGCGGGGGTCGTTGGGCGGTCAGCCAGGCGG
GCCATTTACCGTAAGTTATGTAACGCGGAACTCCATATATGGGCTATGAACTAATGACCCCGTAATTGAT
TACTATTAATAACTAGTCAATAATCAATGTCAACGCGTATATCTGGCCCGTACATCGCGAAGCAGCGCAA
AACGCCTAACCCTAAGCAGATTCTTCATGCAATTGTCGGTCAAGCCTTGCCTTGTTGTAGCTTAAATTTT
GCTCGCGCACTACTCAGCGACCTCCAACACACAAGCAGGGAGCAGATACTGGCTTAACTATGCGGCATCA
GAGCAGATTGTACTGAGAGTGCACCATAGGGGATCGGGAGATCTCCCGATCCGTCGACGTCAGGTGGCAC
TTTTCGGGGAAATGTGCGCGGAACCCCTATTTGTTTATTTTTCTAAATACATTCAAATATGTATCCGCTC
ATGAGACAATAACCCTGATAAATGCTTCAATAATATTGAAAAAGGAAGAGTATGAGTATTCAACATTTCC
GTGTCGCCCTTATTCCCTTTTTTGCGGCATTTTGCCTTCCTGTTTTTGCTCACCCAGAAACGCTGGTGAA
AGTAAAAGATGCTGAAGATCAGTTGGGTGCACGAGTGGGTTACATCGAACTGGATCTCAACAGCGGTAAG
ATCCTTGAGAGTTTTCGCCCCGAAGAACGTTTTCCAATGATGAGCACTTTTAAAGTTCTGCTATGTGGCG
CGGTATTATCCCGTATTGACGCCGGGCAAGAGCAACTCGGTCGCCGCATACACTATTCTCAGAATGACTT
GGTTGAGTACTCACCAGTCACAGAAAAGCATCTTACGGATGGCATGACAGTAAGAGAATTATGCAGTGCT
GCCATAACCATGAGTGATAACACTGCGGCCAACTTACTTCTGACAACGATCGGAGGACCGAAGGAGCTAA
CCGCTTTTTTGCACAACATGGGGGATCATGTAACTCGCCTTGATCGTTGGGAACCGGAGCTGAATGAAGC
CATACCAAACGACGAGCGTGACACCACGATGCCTGTAGCAATGGCAACAACGTTGCGCAAACTATTAACT
GGCGAACTACTTACTCTAGCTTCCCGGCAACAATTAATAGACTGGATGGAGGCGGATAAAGTTGCAGGAC
CACTTCTGCGCTCGGCCCTTCCGGCTGGCTGGTTTATTGCTGATAAATCTGGAGCCGGTGAGCGTGGGTC
TCGCGGTATCATTGCAGCACTGGGGCCAGATGGTAAGCCCTCCCGTATCGTAGTTATCTACACGACGGGG
AGTCAGGCAACTATGGATGAACGAAATAGACAGATCGCTGAGATAGGTGCCTCACTGATTAAGCATTGGT
AACTGTCAGACCAAGTTTACTCATATATACTTTAGATTGATTTAAAACTTCATTTTTAATTTAAAAGGAT
CTAGGTGAAGATCCTTTTTGATAATCTCATGACCAAAATCCCTTAACGTGAGTTTTCGTTCCACTGAGCG
TCAGACCCCGTAGAAAAGATCAAAGGATCTTC
